Addgene plasmid #224102: pFA6a-link-ymiRFP680-URA3
Purpose: Yeast tagging vector to create a gene fusion with yeast optimized miRFP680 with URA3 selection
Depositing lab: Bas Teusink. Depositing organization: Vrije Universiteit Amsterdam.
Backbone
  Vector backbone: pFA6A
  Vector type: Yeast Expression
  Selectable markers: URA3
Growth in bacteria
  Bacterial resistance: Ampicillin, 100 μg/mL
  Growth temperature: 37°C
  Growth strain: DH5alpha
  Copy number: High Copy
Gene/Insert
  Gene/Insert name: ymiRFP680
  Species: Synthetic
  Tag / fusion protein: ymiRFP680
  Cloning method: Restriction Enzyme; 5′ cloning site Unknown (unknown if destroyed)
Terms and licenses: Academic/Nonprofit Terms; Industry Terms: Not Available to Industry
How to cite: pFA6a-link-ymiRFP680-URA3 was a gift from Bas Teusink (Addgene plasmid # 224102 ; http://n2t.net/addgene:224102 ; RRID:Addgene_224102)
