[The description below was written by a language model from this plasmid's Addgene catalogue record and pLannotate feature annotations shown in this document.]
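Description:
pFA6a-link-ymiRFP680-URA3 is a yeast tagging vector built on the pFA6a backbone, a 5,151 nt plasmid that serves as a PCR template for fusing a fluorescent protein to a chromosomal gene rather than as an autonomously replicating yeast expression plasmid. No yeast origin or centromere is annotated. In E. coli it is maintained through a high-copy ColE1/pUC-type origin and selected with ampicillin via the β-lactamase gene and its bla promoter. Short fragments annotated as rop, bom and lacI are backbone remnants with no apparent function, and SP6 and T7 phage promoters flank the tagging module, as is usual for pFA6a-series vectors.

The payload consists of a yeast codon-optimised miRFP680 coding sequence followed by the S. cerevisiae ADH1 terminator. No promoter lies upstream of it apart from SP6, which fits the design. The tag is meant to be joined in frame, through the linker implied by the "link" in the name (not separately annotated), to the end of a target open reading frame, so the fusion would be expressed from the target gene's own promoter. miRFP680 is a near-infrared fluorescent protein derived from a Rhodopseudomonas palustris bacteriophytochrome, and it requires biliverdin as a cofactor for fluorescence. Immediately downstream is a selection cassette in which S. cerevisiae URA3 is driven by the Ashbya gossypii TEF promoter and closed by the TEF terminator. This cassette allows integrants to be selected by uracil prototrophy in ura3 strains.

The typical use is amplification of the tag-plus-marker module with primers carrying homology to the target locus, followed by homologous recombination in yeast. This yields endogenous near-infrared fusions for localisation or expression studies.
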