Features (pLannotate 1.2.2; 13 found; start..end, strand, type, name):
    568..672     -  promoter       AmpR promoter: bla
    767..802     +  CDS            rop (fragment): Rop protein, which maintains plasmids at low copy number; rop
    904..955     +  misc_feature   bom (fragment): basis of mobility region from pBR322
   1018..1036    +  promoter       SP6 promoter: promoter for bacteriophage SP6 RNA polymerase
   1106..2053    +  CDS            miRFP680: miRFP680 is a basic (constitutively fluorescent) near ir fluorescent protein published in 2020, derived from Rhodopseudomonas palustris CGA009. It has low acid sensitivity. It requires the cofactor biliverdin for fluorescence.
   2094..2281    +  terminator     ADH1 terminator: S. cerevisiae ADH1; transcription terminator for the S. cerevisiae alcohol dehydrogenase 1 (ADH1) gene
   2356..2699    +  promoter       TEF promoter: Ashbya gossypii TEF promoter
   2718..3506    +  CDS            URA3: PYRF_YEAST - Experimental evidence at protein level: Swiss-Prot protein existence level 1. From Saccharomyces cerevisiae (strain ATCC 204508 / S288c) (Baker's yeast).
   3518..3715    +  terminator     TEF terminator: Ashbya gossypii TEF terminator
   3823..3841    -  promoter       T7 promoter: promoter for bacteriophage T7 RNA polymerase
   3863..3916    -  CDS            lacI (fragment): lac repressor; lacI; The lac repressor binds to the lac operator to inhibit transcription in E. coli. This inhibition can be relieved by adding lactose or isopropyl-β-D-thiogalactopyranoside (IPTG).
   4099..4687    -  rep_origin     ori: high-copy-number ColE1/pMB1/pBR322/pUC origin of replication
   4858..567     -  CDS            AmpR (across the origin): β-lactamase; bla; confers resistance to ampicillin, carbenicillin, and related antibiotics
>Addgene plasmid #224102 | pFA6a-link-ymiRFP680-URA3 | addgene full sequence | sequence record 453896 | Addgene NGS Result
GCGCAACGTTGTTGCCATTGCTACAGGCATCGTGGTGTCACGCTCGTCGTTTGGTATGGCTTCATTCAGC
TCCGGTTCCCAACGATCAAGGCGAGTTACATGATCCCCCATGTTGTGCAAAAAAGCGGTTAGCTCCTTCG
GTCCTCCGATCGTTGTCAGAAGTAAGTTGGCCGCAGTGTTATCACTCATGGTTATGGCAGCACTGCATAA
TTCTCTTACTGTCATGCCATCCGTAAGATGCTTTTCTGTGACTGGTGAGTACTCAACCAAGTCATTCTGA
GAATAGTGTATGCGGCGACCGAGTTGCTCTTGCCCGGCGTCAATACGGGATAATACCGCGCCACATAGCA
GAACTTTAAAAGTGCTCATCATTGGAAAACGTTCTTCGGGGCGAAAACTCTCAAGGATCTTACCGCTGTT
GAGATCCAGTTCGATGTAACCCACTCGTGCACCCAACTGATCTTCAGCATCTTTTACTTTCACCAGCGTT
TCTGGGTGAGCAAAAACAGGAAGGCAAAATGCCGCAAAAAAGGGAATAAGGGCGACACGGAAATGTTGAA
TACTCATACTCTTCCTTTTTCAATATTATTGAAGCATTTATCAGGGTTATTGTCTCATGAGCGGATACAT
ATTTGAATGTATTTAGAAAAATAAACAAATAGGGGTTCCGCGCACATTTCCCCGAAAAGTGCCACCTGAC
GTCTAAGAAACCATTATTATCATGACATTAACCTATAAAAATAGGCGTATCACGAGGCCCTTTCGTCTCG
CGCGTTTCGGTGATGACGGTGAAAACCTCTGACACATGCAGCTCCCGGAGACGGTCACAGCTTGTCTGTA
AGCGGATGCCGGGAGCAGACAAGCCCGTCAGGGCGCGTCAGCGGGTGTTGGCGGGTGTCGGGGCTGGCTT
AACTATGCGGCATCAGAGCAGATTGTACTGAGAGTGCACCATATGGACATATTGTCGTTAGAACGCGGCT
ACAATTAATACATAACCTTATGTATCATACACATACGATTTAGGTGACACTATAGAACGCGGCCGCCAGC
TGAAGCTTCGTACGCTGCAGGTCGACGGATCGGTGACGGTGCTGGTTTAATTAACATGGCTGAAGGTTCT
GTTGCTAGACAACCAGATTTGTTGACTTGTGATGATGAACCAATTCATATTCCAGGTGCTATTCAACCAC
ATGGTTTGTTATTAGCTTTGGCTGCTGATATGACCATTGTTGCTGGTTCTGATAACTTGCCTGAATTGAC
TGGTTTAGCTATTGGTGCCTTGATCGGTAGATCTGCTGCTGATGTTTTCGATTCTGAAACCCATAATAGA
TTGACTATTGCTTTGGCTGAACCAGGTGCTGCTGTCGGTGCTCCAATTACCGTCGGTTTCACCATGCGTA
AGGATGCCGGTTTCATTGGTTCTTGGCATAGACATGATCAATTAATTTTCTTGGAATTGGAACCACCACA
ACGTGACGTTGCCGAACCACAGGCTTTCTTCCGTAGAACCAACTCTGCTATTAGAAGATTACAAGCTGCT
GAAACTTTGGAATCTGCTTGTGCTGCTGCTGCTCAAGAAGTTCGTAAGATTACTGGTTTCGATAGAGTTA
TGATCTACAGATTTGCTTCTGATTTCTCTGGTGAAGTTATTGCTGAAGATAGATGTGCTGAAGTTGAATC
TAAGTTGGGTTTGCATTACCCAGCTTCTACTGTTCCAGCTCAAGCTAGAAGATTGTACACTATTAATCCA
GTTAGAATTATTCCAGATATCAACTACAGACCAGTCCCAGTTACCCCAGATTTGAACCCAGTTACTGGTA
GACCTATTGATTTATCTTTCGCTATTTTGAGATCTGTTTCCCCATGTCATTTGGAATTCATGAGAAACAT
CGGTATGCATGGTACCATGTCTATTTCTATTTTGAGAGGTGAAAGATTGTGGGGTTTGATTGTTTGTCAT
CATAGAACTCCATACTACGTTGACTTGGATGGTAGACAAGCCTGTAAGAGAGTTGCTGAAAGATTGGCTA
CCCAAATTGGTGTTATGGAAGAATAAGCGGCCGCCTCGAGGTCGGCGCGCCACTTCTAAATAAGCGAATT
TCTTATGATTTATGATTTTTATTATTAAATAAGTTATAAAAAAAATAAGTGTATACAAATTTTAAAGTGA
CTCTTAGGTTTTAAAACGAAAATTCTTATTCTTGAGTAACTCTTTCCTGTAGGTCAGGTTGCTTTCTCAG
GTATAGTATGAGGTCGCTCTTATTGACCACACCTCTACCGGCAGATCCGCTAGGGATAACAGGGTAATAT
AGATCTGTTTAGCTTGCCTCGTCCCCGCCGGGTCACCCGGCCAGCGACATGGAGGCCCAGAATACCCTCC
TTGACAGTCTTGACGTGCGCAGCTCAGGGGCATGATGTGACTGTCGCCCGTACATTTAGCCCATACATCC
CCATGTATAATCATTTGCATCCATACATTTTGATGGCCGCACGGCGCGAAGCAAAAATTACGGCTCCTCG
CTGCGGACCTGCGAGCAGGGAAACGCTCCCCTCACAGACGCGTTGAATTGTCCCCACGCCGCGCCCCTGT
AGAGAAATATAAAAGGTTAGGATTTGCCACTGAGGTTCTTCTTTCATATACTTCCTTTTAAAATCTTGCT
AGGATACAGTTCTCACATCACATCCGAACATAAACAACCATGACAGTCAACACTAAGACCTATAGTGAGA
GAGCAGAAACTCATGCCTCACCAGTAGCACAACGATTATTTCGATTAATGGAACTGAAGAAAACCAATTT
ATGTGCATCAATTGATGTTGATACCACTAAGGAATTCCTTGAATTAATTGATAAATTGGGTCCTTATGTA
TGCTTAATCAAGACTCATATTGATATAATCAATGATTTTTCCTATGAATCCACTATTGAACCATTATTAG
AACTTTCACGTAAACATCAATTTATGATTTTTGAAGATAGAAAATTTGCTGATATTGGTAATACCGTGAA
GAAACAATATATTGGTGGAGTTTATAAAATTAGTAGTTGGGCAGATATTACTAATGCTCATGGTGTCACT
GGGAATGGAGTAGTTGAAGGATTAAAACAGGGAGCTAAAGAAACCACCACCAACCAAGAGCCAAGAGGGT
TATTGATGTTAGCTGAATTATCATCAGTGGGATCATTAGCATATGGAGAATATTCTCAAAAAACTGTTGA
AATTGCTAAATCCGATAAGGAATTTGTTATTGGATTTATTGCCCAACGTGATATGGGTGGACAAGAAGAA
GGATTTGATTGGCTTATTATGACACCTGGAGTTGGATTAGATGATAAAGGTGATGGATTAGGACAACAAT
ATAGAACTGTTGATGAAGTTGTTAGCACTGGAACTGATATTATCATTGTTGGTAGAGGATTGTTTGGTAA
AGGAAGAGATCCAGATATTGAAGGTAAAAGGTATAGAGATGCTGGTTGGAATGCTTATTTGAAAAAGACT
GGCCAATTATAATCAGTACTGACAATAAAAAGATTCTTGTTTTCAAGAACTTGTCATTTGTATAGTTTTT
TTATATTGTAGTTGTTCTATTTTAATCAAATGTTAGCGTGATTTATATTTTTTTTCGCCTCGACATCATC
TGCCCAGATGCGAAGTTAAGTGCGCAGAAAGTAATATCATGCGTCAATCGTATGTGAATGCTGGTCGCTA
TACTGCTGTCGATTCGATACTAACGCCGCCATCCAGTGTCGAAAACGAGCTCGAATTCATCGATGATATC
AGATCCACTAGTGGCCTATGCGGCCGCGGATCTGCCGGTCTCCCTATAGTGAGTCGTATTAATTTCGATA
AGCCAGGTTAACCTGCATTAATGAATCGGCCAACGCGCGGGGAGAGGCGGTTTGCGTATTGGGCGCTCTT
CCGCTTCCTCGCTCACTGACTCGCTGCGCTCGGTCGTTCGGCTGCGGCGAGCGGTATCAGCTCACTCAAA
GGCGGTAATACGGTTATCCACAGAATCAGGGGATAACGCAGGAAAGAACATGTGAGCAAAAGGCCAGCAA
AAGGCCAGGAACCGTAAAAAGGCCGCGTTGCTGGCGTTTTTCCATAGGCTCCGCCCCCCTGACGAGCATC
ACAAAAATCGACGCTCAAGTCAGAGGTGGCGAAACCCGACAGGACTATAAAGATACCAGGCGTTTCCCCC
TGGAAGCTCCCTCGTGCGCTCTCCTGTTCCGACCCTGCCGCTTACCGGATACCTGTCCGCCTTTCTCCCT
TCGGGAAGCGTGGCGCTTTCTCATAGCTCACGCTGTAGGTATCTCAGTTCGGTGTAGGTCGTTCGCTCCA
AGCTGGGCTGTGTGCACGAACCCCCCGTTCAGCCCGACCGCTGCGCCTTATCCGGTAACTATCGTCTTGA
GTCCAACCCGGTAAGACACGACTTATCGCCACTGGCAGCAGCCACTGGTAACAGGATTAGCAGAGCGAGG
TATGTAGGCGGTGCTACAGAGTTCTTGAAGTGGTGGCCTAACTACGGCTACACTAGAAGAACAGTATTTG
GTATCTGCGCTCTGCTGAAGCCAGTTACCTTCGGAAAAAGAGTTGGTAGCTCTTGATCCGGCAAACAAAC
CACCGCTGGTAGCGGTGGTTTTTTTGTTTGCAAGCAGCAGATTACGCGCAGAAAAAAAGGATCTCAAGAA
GATCCTTTGATCTTTTCTACGGGGTCTGACGCTCAGTGGAACGAAAACTCACGTTAAGGGATTTTGGTCA
TGAGATTATCAAAAAGGATCTTCACCTAGATCCTTTTAAATTAAAAATGAAGTTTTAAATCAATCTAAAG
TATATATGAGTAAACTTGGTCTGACAGTTACCAATGCTTAATCAGTGAGGCACCTATCTCAGCGATCTGT
CTATTTCGTTCATCCATAGTTGCCTGACTCCCCGTCGTGTAGATAACTACGATACGGGAGGGCTTACCAT
CTGGCCCCAGTGCTGCAATGATACCGCGAGACCCACGCTCACCGGCTCCAGATTTATCAGCAATAAACCA
GCCAGCCGGAAGGGCCGAGCGCAGAAGTGGTCCTGCAACTTTATCCGCCTCCATCCAGTCTATTAATTGT
TGCCGGGAAGCTAGAGTAAGTAGTTCGCCAGTTAATAGTTT
